Addgene plasmid #162965: C514-E54: attB5r-RBS-His6-Halotag-nostop-attB1r
Purpose: Gateway attB5r/attB1r entry clone for generation of N-terminal His6-Halotag-tagged fusion proteins in bacterial expression
Depositing lab: Dominic Esposito. Depositing organization: National Cancer Institute (NCI). Publication: Combinatorial assembly of clone libraries using site-specific recombination. Wall VE, Garvey LA, Mehalko JL, Procter LV, Esposito D. Methods Mol Biol. 2014;1116:193-208. doi: 10.1007/978-1-62703-764-8_14. PubMed 24395366.
Backbone
  Vector backbone: pDonr235
  Vector type: Synthetic Biology
Growth in bacteria
  Bacterial resistance: Spectinomycin, 50 μg/mL
  Growth temperature: 37°C
  Growth strain: DH5alpha
  Copy number: High Copy
Gene/Insert
  Gene/Insert name: His6-Halotag fusion tag with upstream E. coli ribosome binding site
  Species: Synthetic
  Cloning method: Gateway Cloning
Terms and licenses: Academic/Nonprofit Terms; Industry Terms: Not Available to Industry
How to cite: C514-E54: attB5r-RBS-His6-Halotag-nostop-attB1r was a gift from Dominic Esposito (Addgene plasmid # 162965 ; http://n2t.net/addgene:162965 ; RRID:Addgene_162965)
