[The description below was written by a language model from this plasmid's Addgene catalogue record and pLannotate feature annotations shown in this document.]
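Description:
C514-E54: attB5r-RBS-His6-Halotag-nostop-attB1r is a Gateway entry clone built on the pDonr235 backbone and intended as one module in multi-fragment (combinatorial) Gateway assembly of bacterial expression constructs. The 3,674 nt plasmid is propagated in E. coli at high copy from a ColE1/pUC-type origin and is selected with spectinomycin through the aadA aminoglycoside adenylyltransferase gene (SmR). This gene lies downstream of fragments of a class 1 integron Pc promoter and a gentamicin acetyltransferase gene, which appear to be remnants of the resistance cassette's origin. rrnB T1 and T2 terminators in the backbone help insulate the cloning region from read-through transcription.

The insert is a synthetic N-terminal tag cassette. A ribosome binding site, annotated as a fragment of the bacteriophage T7 gene 10 RBS, is followed by a 6xHis affinity tag and the HaloTag coding sequence, a modified bacterial dehalogenase that bonds covalently to chloroalkane ligands. The feature table also identifies a TEV protease recognition site after HaloTag, which would allow the tag to be removed from the fusion partner, although the catalogue fields do not mention it. The cassette has no stop codon, so translation can continue across the downstream recombination site into a gene of interest supplied by a second entry clone.

The flanking recombination sites are annotated automatically as attR2 and attR1, whereas the name specifies attB5r and attB1r specificities. The generic annotation probably reflects sequence similarity among att variants. No promoter drives the cassette within this plasmid, since the only annotated T7 promoter lies outside the att sites on the opposite strand. Expression therefore depends on recombination into a destination vector.
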