Features (pLannotate 1.2.2; 14 found; start..end, strand, type, name):
     44..168     -  protein_bind   attR2: mutant version of attR; recombination site for the Gateway® LR reaction LR Clonase™
    171..189     +  RBS            RBS (fragment): efficient ribosome binding site from bacteriophage T7 gene 10 (Olins and Rangwala, 1989)
    203..220     +  CDS            6xHis: 6xHis affinity tag
    221..1111    +  CDS            HaloTag®: modified bacterial dehalogenase that forms covalent bonds with chloroalkane derivatives
   1124..1144    +  CDS            TEV site: tobacco etch virus (TEV) protease recognition and cleavage site
   1160..1284    +  protein_bind   attR1: mutant version of attR; recombination site for the Gateway® LR reaction LR Clonase™
   1357..1375    -  promoter       T7 promoter: promoter for bacteriophage T7 RNA polymerase
   1445..1467    +  misc_feature   MCS (fragment): pUC18/19 multiple cloning site
   1559..1582    +  promoter       Pc promoter (fragment): intI1 (promoter lies within the coding sequence); class 1 integron promoter
   1758..1814    +  CDS            GmR (fragment): gentamycin acetyltransferase; aacC1; confers resistance to gentamycin
   1821..2612    +  CDS            SmR: aminoglycoside adenylyltransferase (Murphy, 1985); aadA; confers resistance to spectinomycin and streptomycin
   2705..3293    +  rep_origin     ori: high-copy-number ColE1/pMB1/pBR322/pUC origin of replication
   3428..3455    -  terminator     rrnB T2 terminator: transcription terminator T2 from the E. coli rrnB gene
   3587..3630    +  terminator     rrnB T1 terminator: Escherichia coli rrnB; transcription terminator T1 from the E. coli rrnB gene
>Addgene plasmid #162965 | C514-E54: attB5r-RBS-His6-Halotag-nostop-attB1r | addgene full sequence | sequence record 330946 | Addgene NGS Result
AGCTCGAATTCTACAGTCACTAATACCATCTAAGTAGTTGATTCATAGTGACTGCATATGTTGTGTTTTA
CAGTATTATGTAGTCTGTTTTTTATGCAAAATCTAATTTAATATATTGATATTTATATCATTTTACGTTT
CTCGTTCAACTTTTGTATACAAAGTGGTCATTTAACTTTAAGAAGGAGATATACATATGGGCCACCATCA
CCATCACCATATGGCAGAAATCGGTACTGGCTTTCCATTCGACCCCCATTATGTGGAAGTCCTGGGCGAG
CGCATGCACTACGTCGATGTTGGTCCGCGCGATGGCACCCCTGTGCTGTTCCTGCACGGTAACCCGACCT
CCTCCTACGTGTGGCGCAACATCATCCCGCATGTTGCACCGACCCATCGCTGCATTGCTCCAGACCTGAT
CGGTATGGGCAAATCCGACAAACCAGACCTGGGTTATTTCTTCGACGACCACGTCCGCTTCATGGATGCC
TTCATCGAAGCCCTGGGTCTGGAAGAGGTCGTCCTGGTCATTCACGACTGGGGCTCCGCTCTGGGTTTCC
ACTGGGCCAAGCGCAATCCAGAGCGCGTCAAAGGTATTGCATTTATGGAGTTCATCCGCCCTATCCCGAC
CTGGGACGAATGGCCAGAATTTGCCCGCGAGACCTTCCAGGCCTTCCGCACCACCGACGTCGGCCGCAAG
CTGATCATCGATCAGAACGTTTTTATCGAGGGTACGCTGCCGATGGGTGTCGTCCGCCCGCTGACTGAAG
TCGAGATGGACCATTACCGCGAGCCGTTCCTGAATCCTGTTGACCGCGAGCCACTGTGGCGCTTCCCAAA
CGAGCTGCCAATCGCCGGTGAGCCAGCGAACATCGTCGCGCTGGTCGAAGAATACATGGACTGGCTGCAC
CAGTCCCCTGTCCCGAAGCTGCTGTTCTGGGGCACCCCAGGCGTTCTGATCCCACCGGCCGAAGCCGCTC
GCCTGGCCAAAAGCCTGCCTAACTGCAAGGCTGTGGACATCGGCCCGGGTCTGAATCTGCTGCAAGAAGA
CAACCCGGACCTGATCGGCAGCGAGATCGCGCGCTGGCTGTCGACGCTCGAGATTTCCGGCGAGCCAACC
ACTGAGGATCTGTACTTTCAGAGCGATAACGCGATCGCCACAACTTTGTACAAAAAAGTTGAACGAGAAA
CGTAAAATGATATAAATATCAATATATTAAATTAGATTTTGCATAAAAAACAGACTACATAATACTGTAA
AACACAACATATGCAGTCACTATGAACCAACTACTTAGATGGTATTAGTGACCTGTAGAATTCGAGCTCT
AGAGCTGCAGGGCGGCCGCGATATCCCCTATAGTGAGTCGTATTACATGGTCATAGCTGTTTCCTGGCAG
CTCTGGCCCGTGTCTCAAAATCTCTGATGTTACATTGCACAAGATCGGTACCCGGGGATCCTCTAGACCA
GCCAGGACAGAAATGCCTCGACTTCGCTGCTACCCAAGGTTGCCGGGTGACGCACACCGTGGAAACGGAT
GAAGGCACGAACCCAGTGGACATAAGCCTGTTCGGTTCGTAAGCTGTAATGCAAGTAGCGTATGCGCTCA
CGCAACTGGTCCAGAACCTTGACCGAACGCAGCGGTGGTAACGGCGCAGTGGCGGTTTTCATGGCTTGTT
ATGACTGTTTTTTTGGGGTACAGTCTATGCCTCGGGCATCCAAGCAGCAAGCGCGTTACGCCGTGGGTCG
ATGTTTGATGTTATGGAGCAGCAACGATGTTACGCAGCAGGGCAGTCGCCCTAAAACAAAGTTAAACATT
ATGAGGGAAGCGGTGATCGCCGAAGTATCGACTCAACTATCAGAGGTAGTTGGCGTCATCGAGCGCCATC
TCGAACCGACGTTGCTGGCCGTACATTTGTACGGCTCCGCAGTGGATGGCGGCCTGAAGCCACACAGTGA
TATTGATTTGCTGGTTACGGTGACCGTAAGGCTTGATGAAACAACGCGGCGAGCTTTGATCAACGACCTT
TTGGAAACTTCGGCTTCCCCTGGAGAGAGCGAGATTCTCCGCGCTGTAGAAGTCACCATTGTTGTGCACG
ACGACATCATTCCGTGGCGTTATCCAGCTAAGCGCGAACTGCAATTTGGAGAATGGCAGCGCAATGACAT
TCTTGCAGGTATCTTCGAGCCAGCCACGATCGACATTGATCTGGCTATCTTGCTGACAAAAGCAAGAGAA
CATAGCGTTGCCTTGGTAGGTCCAGCGGCGGAGGAACTCTTTGATCCGGTTCCTGAACAGGATCTATTTG
AGGCGCTAAATGAAACCTTAACGCTATGGAACTCGCCGCCCGACTGGGCTGGCGATGAGCGAAATGTAGT
GCTTACGTTGTCCCGCATTTGGTACAGCGCAGTAACCGGCAAAATCGCGCCGAAGGATGTCGCTGCCGAC
TGGGCAATGGAGCGCCTGCCGGCCCAGTATCAGCCCGTCATACTTGAAGCTAGACAGGCTTATCTTGGAC
AAGAAGAAGATCGCTTGGCCTCGCGCGCAGATCAGTTGGAAGAATTTGTCCACTACGTGAAAGGCGAGAT
CACCAAGGTAGTCGGCAAATAACCCTCGAGCCACCCATGACCAAAATCCCTTAACGTGAGTTACGCGTCG
TTCCACTGAGCGTCAGACCCCGTAGAAAAGATCAAAGGATCTTCTTGAGATCCTTTTTTTCTGCGCGTAA
TCTGCTGCTTGCAAACAAAAAAACCACCGCTACCAGCGGTGGTTTGTTTGCCGGATCAAGAGCTACCAAC
TCTTTTTCCGAAGGTAACTGGCTTCAGCAGAGCGCAGATACCAAATACTGTTCTTCTAGTGTAGCCGTAG
TTAGGCCACCACTTCAAGAACTCTGTAGCACCGCCTACATACCTCGCTCTGCTAATCCTGTTACCAGTGG
CTGCTGCCAGTGGCGATAAGTCGTGTCTTACCGGGTTGGACTCAAGACGATAGTTACCGGATAAGGCGCA
GCGGTCGGGCTGAACGGGGGGTTCGTGCACACAGCCCAGCTTGGAGCGAACGACCTACACCGAACTGAGA
TACCTACAGCGTGAGCTATGAGAAAGCGCCACGCTTCCCGAAGGGAGAAAGGCGGACAGGTATCCGGTAA
GCGGCAGGGTCGGAACAGGAGAGCGCACGAGGGAGCTTCCAGGGGGAAACGCCTGGTATCTTTATAGTCC
TGTCGGGTTTCGCCACCTCTGACTTGAGCGTCGATTTTTGTGATGCTCGTCAGGGGGGCGGAGCCTATGG
AAAAACGCCAGCAACGCGGCCTTTTTACGGTTCCTGGCCTTTTGCTGGCCTTTTGCTCACATGTTCTTTC
CTGCGTTATCCCCTGATTCTGTGGATAACCGTATTACCGCTAGCCAGGAAGAGTTTGTAGAAACGCAAAA
AGGCCATCCGTCAGGATGGCCTTCTGCTTAGTTTGATGCCTGGCAGTTTATGGCGGGCGTCCTGCCCGCC
ACCCTCCGGGCCGTTGCTTCACAACGTTCAAATCCGCTCCCGGCGGATTTGTCCTACTCAGGAGAGCGTT
CACCGACAAACAACAGATAAAACGAAAGGCCCAGTCTTCCGACTGAGCCTTTCGTTTTATTTGATGCCTG
GCAGTTCCCTACTCTCGCGTTAACGCTACCATGG
